>Addgene plasmid #140686 | pJ2042.2_GFPonly | addgene full sequence | sequence record 305189 | Addgene NGS Result
TTTTCATACTCCCGCCATTCAGAGAAGAAACCAATTGTCCATATTGCATCAGACATTGCCGTCACTGCGT
CTTTTACTGGCTCTTCTCGCTAACCAAACCGGTAACCCCGCTTATTAAAAGCATTCTGTAACAAAGCGGG
ACCAAAGCCATGACAAAAACGCGTAACAAAAGTGTCTATAATCACGGCAGAAAAGTCCACATTGATTATT
TGCACGGCGTCACACTTTGCTATGCCATAGCATTTTTATCCATAAGATTAGCGGTTCCTACCTGACGCTT
TTTATCGCAACTCTCTACTGTTTCTCCATACCGAATTCATAGGATAGATTCTGGAAACTTTACCGTCCGA
GCTCCAGCCTGCGGTCCGGGTTCACTGCCGTATAGGCAGAAGCTAGACTCTAGTGGTTTCAGAGCTATGC
TGGAAACAGCATAGCAAGTTGAAATAAGGCTAGTCCGTTATCAACTTGAAAAAGTGGCACCGAGTCGGTG
CGTTCACTGCCGTATAGGCAGTCGCTGGGACGCCCGGGGACTACACTTACGAAACTATTGATTGCTCAGC
CTGCGGTCCGGGTTCACTGCCGTATAGGCAGATCAGTGTGTACTAAGTACTGTTTCAGAGCTATGCTGGA
AACAGCATAGCAAGTTGAAATAAGGCTAGTCCGTTATCAACTTGAAAAAGTGGCACCGAGTCGGTGCGTT
CACTGCCGTATAGGCAGTCGCTGGGACGCCCGCTCGAGCAATAAACAGTTGATAGGGCTTCTCCGTTACC
ATGGTTCAGCCAAAAAACTTAAGACCGCCGGTCTTGTCCACTACCTTGCAGTAATGCGGTGGACAGGATC
GGCGGTTTTCTTTTCTCTTCTCAATTCTTCTGACCTGTAACGAATAATAGATAGTAAAGTAGTCTCCGAT
TGAGTTTTCTCTGCCGAGTCCCACCCAGTTCTGTGATTTCAGTAAGTTGGTAATTGATACACTGTTGCGA
GAACTGCTGCCTGGTAGTAGATAGGTTGTTATTGAGTAAGAAGGTAAAGTGAACGAAATCCCTGAAACTG
AGACTGTAGAAAATAAGCTTCAGCCTGCGGTCCGGTTGACGGCTAGCTCAGTCCTAGGTACAGTGCTAGC
TCGCTGGGACGCCCGAGATAGCCGTTACACAGGTGACACTTATTTCAGCCTGCGGTCCGGCCACACTAGA
GTCTAGCTTGAGATCGCTGGGACGCCCGGGATCCAAGAGATTTCTACACGATTGAGCACTGTCTCAGCCT
GCGGTCCGGGTTCACTGCCGTATAGGCAGTAATTTTGTTTAACTTTAAGAAGGAGATATACATATGCGTA
AAGGCGAAGAACTGTTTACCGGTGTGGTTCCGATTCTGGTGGAACTGGACGGCGATGTTAATGGTCATAA
ATTCAGTGTTCGCGGCGAAGGTGAAGGCGATGCGACGAACGGCAAACTGACCCTGAAATTTATCTGCACC
ACGGGTAAACTGCCGGTCCCGTGGCCGACGCTGGTGACCACGCTGACCTATGGCGTTCAATGTTTTGCGC
GTTACCCGGATCACATGAAACAGCACGACTTTTTCAAATCGGCCATGCCGGAAGGCTATGTGCAGGAACG
TACGATTAGCTTTAAAGACGATGGTACGTATAAAACCCGCGCGGAAGTGAAATTCGAAGGCGATACCCTG
GTTAACCGTATCGAACTGAAAGGTATCGATTTCAAAGAAGACGGCAATATTCTGGGTCATAAACTGGAAT
ATAACTTCAATTCCCACAACGTGTACATCACCGCGGATAAACAGAAAAACGGCATTAAAGCCAATTTCAA
AATCCGCCATAATGTGGAAGATGGTAGCGTTCAGCTGGCCGACCACTATCAGCAAAACACGCCGATTGGT
GATGGCCCGGTCCTGCTGCCGGACAATCACTACCTGAGTACCCAGTCCGTGCTGTCAAAAGATCCGAACG
AAAAACGTGACCACATGGTCCTGCTGGAATTTGTGACGGCTGCGGGTATCACCCACGGCATGGACGAACT
GTATAAAATGTCCCGCCGTAATACTGACGCCATCACAATCCACAGCATCCTGGATTGGATTGAAGACTAA
TAATCGCTGGGACGCCCGCCTGCAGGCTCGGTACCAAATTCCAGAAAAGAGGCCTCCCGAAAGGGGGGCC
TTTTTTCGTTTTGGTCCTAATAGATAAAGGATAGGTCTGGTAGTGTTGTTCGTTCTCGCAGGTAAATCAA
TAATACTCAGCAGTTCCGTAGACTTTTCAGTGGGACAGGGTAGCGATAACAGATAGATTGTAATAAGACA
CAGTAGGTGCTCGTAGTTGCGTGAAGAGAACCGCTCAGGAAATCCAGTCAGAAGTATTGGTAATCGTTGA
AAACTCAGTCGACCAGCCTGCGGTCCGGTTTACGGCTAGCTCAGTCCTAGGTATTATGCTAGCTCGCTGG
GACGCCCGAGTGACGACTGCGAAGTAACCTCTATTTATCAGCCTGCGGTCCGGCCAAGTACTTAGTACAC
ACTGATTCGCTGGGACGCCCGGTAGTGCTTATCAGACCCAATACTGTTGAACAGCCTGCGGTCCGGGTTC
ACTGCCGTATAGGCAGTCTCAAGCTAGACTCTAGTGGTTTCAGAGCTATGCTGGAAACAGCATAGCAAGT
TGAAATAAGGCTAGTCCGTTATCAACTTGAAAAAGTGGCACCGAGTCGGTGCGTTCACTGCCGTATAGGC
AGTCGCTGGGACGCCCGGACGTCCTATTACACTCGTCGTTGGAAACTGAAGATGCGGCCGCGGAAACACA
GAAAAAAGCCCGCACCTGACAGTGCGGGCTTTTTTTTTCGACCAAAGGTAGCGAACGACGAGTCACTGTT
GAGGATAAATACTTTCTCTACTAGGCGCCTGTTACACAGGTCCTCAGCGGCGCGCCTTTGTCGGTGAACG
CTCTCCTGAGTAGGACAAATCCGCCGGGAGCGGATTTGAACGTTGTGAAGCAACGGCCCGGAGGGTGGCG
GGCAGGACGCCCGCCATAAACTGCCAGGCATCAAACTAAGCAGAAGGCCATCCTGACGGATGGCCTTTTT
GCGTTTCAGATCTACCGGTAAACCAGCAATAGACATAAGCGGCTATTTAACGACCCTGCCCTGAACCGAC
GACAAGCTGACGACCGGGTCTCCGCAAGTGGCACTTTTCGGGGAAATGTGCGCGGAACCCCTATTTGTTT
ATTTTTCTAAATACATTCAAATATGTATCCGCTCATGAATTAATTCTTAGAAAAACTCATCGAGCATCAA
ATGAAACTGCAATTTATTCATATCAGGATTATCAATACCATATTTTTGAAAAAGCCGTTTCTGTAATGAA
GGAGAAAACTCACCGAGGCAGTTCCATAGGATGGCAAGATCCTGGTATCGGTCTGCGATTCCGACTCGTC
CAACATCAATACAACCTATTAATTTCCCCTCGTCAAAAATAAGGTTATCAAGTGAGAAATCACCATGAGT
GACGACTGAATCCGGTGAGAATGGCAAAAGTTTATGCATTTCTTTCCAGACTTGTTCAACAGGCCAGCCA
TTACGCTCGTCATCAAAATCACTCGCATCAACCAAACCGTTATTCATTCGTGATTGCGCCTGAGCGAGAC
GAAATACGCGGTCGCTGTTAAAAGGACAATTACAAACAGGAATCGAATGCAACCGGCGCAGGAACACTGC
CAGCGCATCAACAATATTTTCACCTGAATCAGGATATTCTTCTAATACCTGGAATGCTGTTTTCCCGGGG
ATCGCAGTGGTGAGTAACCATGCATCATCAGGAGTACGGATAAAATGCTTGATGGTCGGAAGAGGCATAA
ATTCCGTCAGCCAGTTTAGTCTGACCATCTCATCTGTAACATCATTGGCAACGCTACCTTTGCCATGTTT
CAGAAACAACTCTGGCGCATCGGGCTTCCCATACAATCGATAGATTGTCGCACCTGATTGCCCGACATTA
TCGCGAGCCCATTTATACCCATATAAATCAGCATCCATGTTGGAATTTAATCGCGGCCTAGAGCAAGACG
TTTCCCGTTGAATATGGCTCATACTCTTCCTTTTTCAATATTATTGAAGCATTTATCAGGGTTATTGTCT
CATGAGCGGATACATATTTGAATGTATTTAGAAAAATAAACAAATAGGCATGCTAGCGCAGAAACGTCCT
AGAAGATGCCAGGAGGATACTTAGCAGAGAGACAATAAGGCCGGAGCGAAGCCGTTTTTCCATAGGCTCC
GCCCCCCTGACGAACATCACGAAATCTGACGCTCAAATCAGTGGTGGCGAAACCCGACAGGACTATAAAG
ATACCAGGCGTTTCCCCCTGATGGCTCCCTCTTGCGCTCTCCTGTTCCCGTCCTGCGGCGTCCGTGTTGT
GGTGGAGGCTTTACCCAAATCACCACGTCCCGTTCCGTGTAGACAGTTCGCTCCAAGCTGGGCTGTGTGC
AAGAACCCCCCGTTCAGCCCGACTGCTGCGCCTTATCCGGTAACTATCATCTTGAGTCCAACCCGGAAAG
ACACGACAAAACGCCACTGGCAGCAGCCATTGGTAACTGAGAATTAGTGGATTTAGATATCGAGAGTCTT
GAAGTGGTGGCCTAACAGAGGCTACACTGAAAGGACAGTATTTGGTATCTGCGCTCCACTAAAGCCAGTT
ACCAGGTTAAGCAGTTCCCCAACTGACTTAACCTTCGATCAAACCGCCTCCCCAGGCGGTTTTTTCGTTT
ACAGAGCAGGAGATTACGACGATCGTAAAAGGATCTCAAGAAGATCCTTTACGGATTCCCGACACCATCA
CTCTAGATTTCAGTGCAATTTATCTCTTCAAATGTAGCACCTGAAGTCAGCCCCATACGATATAAGTTGT
AATTCTCATGTTAGTCATGCCCCGCGCCCACCGGAAGGAGCTGACTGGGTTGCTCCTAGGGTCTGATTCG
TTACCAATTATGACAACTTGACGGCTACATCATTCACTTTTTCTTCACAACCGGCACGGAACTCGCTCGG
GCTGGCCCCGGTGCATTTTTTAAATACCCGCGAGAAATAGAGTTGATCGTCAAAACCAACATTGCGACCG
ACGGTGGCGATAGGCATCCGGGTGGTGCTCAAAAGCAGCTTCGCCTGGCTGATACGTTGGTCCTCGCGCC
AGCTTAAGACGCTAATCCCTAACTGCTGGCGGAAAAGATGTGACAGACGCGACGGCGACAAGCAAACATG
CTGTGCGACGCTGGCGATATCAAAATTGCTGTCTGCCAGGTGATCGCTGATGTACTGACAAGCCTCGCGT
ACCCGATTATCCATCGGTGGATGGAGCGACTCGTTAATCGCTTCCATGCGCCGCAGTAACAATTGCTCAA
GCAGATTTATCGCCAGCAGCTCCGAATAGCGCCCTTCCCCTTGCCCGGCGTTAATGATTTGCCCAAACAG
GTCGCTGAAATGCGGCTGGTGCGCTTCATCCGGGCGAAAGAACCCCGTATTGGCAAATATTGACGGCCAG
TTAAGCCATTCATGCCAGTAGGCGCGCGGACGAAAGTAAACCCACTGGTGATACCATTCGCGAGCCTCCG
GATGACGACCGTAGTGATGAATCTCTCCTGGCGGGAACAGCAAAATATCACCCGGTCGGCAAACAAATTC
TCGTCCCTGATTTTTCACCACCCCCTGACCGCGAATGGTGAGATTGAGAATATAACCTTTCATTCCCAGC
GGTCGGTCGATAAAAAAATCGAGATAACCGTTGGCCTCAATCGGCGTTAAACCCGCCACCAGATGGGCAT
TAAACGAGTATCCCGGCAGCAGGGGATCATTTTGCGCTTCAGCCATAC
Features (pLannotate 1.2.2; 17 found; start..end, strand, type, name):
     25..309     +  promoter       araBAD promoter: araBAD; promoter of the L-arabinose operon of E. coli; the araC regulatory gene is transcribed in the opposite direction (Guzman et al., 1995)
    424..491     +  misc_RNA       tracrRNA (fragment): trans-activating CRISPR RNA for the Streptococcus pyogenes CRISPR/Cas9 system
    630..697     +  misc_RNA       tracrRNA (fragment): trans-activating CRISPR RNA for the Streptococcus pyogenes CRISPR/Cas9 system
   1086..1110    +  promoter       J23119(SpeI) promoter (fragment): bacterial promoter (Registry of Standard Biological Parts BBa J23119) modified to end with an SpeI site
   1294..1316    +  RBS            RBS: efficient ribosome binding site from bacteriophage T7 gene 10 (Olins and Rangwala, 1989)
   1324..2037    +  CDS            Superfolder GFP: Superfolder GFP is a basic (constitutively fluorescent) green fluorescent protein published in 2005, derived from Aequorea victoria. It is reported to be a very rapidly-maturing weak dimer.
   2038..2097    +  CDS            marA (fragment): MARA_ECOLI - Experimental evidence at protein level: Swiss-Prot protein existence level 1. May be a transcriptional activator of genes involved in the multiple antibiotic resistance (Mar) phenotype. It can also activate genes such as sodA, zwf and micF. From Escherichia coli (strain K12).
   2415..2443    +  promoter       J23119 promoter (fragment): bacterial promoter (Registry of Standard Biological Parts BBa J23119)
   2645..2712    +  misc_RNA       tracrRNA (fragment): trans-activating CRISPR RNA for the Streptococcus pyogenes CRISPR/Cas9 system
   2927..2960    +  terminator     rrnB T1 terminator (fragment): Escherichia coli rrnB; transcription terminator T1 from the E. coli rrnB gene
   3052..3079    +  terminator     rrnB T2 terminator: transcription terminator T2 from the E. coli rrnB gene
   3201..3258    +  promoter       AmpR promoter (fragment): bla
   3267..4082    -  CDS            KanR: aminoglycoside phosphotransferase; aph(3')-Ia; confers resistance to kanamycin in bacteria or G418 (Geneticin®) in eukaryotes
   4083..4174    -  promoter       AmpR promoter: bla
   4192..4827    -  rep_origin     ColA ori: Plasmids containing the ColA origin of replication can be propagated in E. coli cells that contain additional plasmids with compatible origins.
   4912..4952    -  CDS            TcR (fragment): tetracycline efflux protein; tet; confers resistance to tetracycline
   4978..5856    -  CDS            araC: L-arabinose regulatory protein; araC
