[The description below was written by a language model from this plasmid's Addgene catalogue record and pLannotate feature annotations shown in this document.]
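Description:
pJ2042.2_GFPonly is a bacterial synthetic-biology plasmid built on the pCOLA backbone and carrying a CRISPR interference-based gene circuit described in the record as a "1-color stripe". It replicates in E. coli from the ColA origin, which is compatible with other common origins and so allows co-maintenance with additional plasmids, and it is selected with kanamycin through an aph(3')-Ia (KanR) cassette. The catalogue lists it as high copy.

The annotated sequence (about 5.9 kb) shows an araC gene transcribed divergently from an araBAD promoter, giving L-arabinose-responsive input to the circuit. Downstream of this promoter are two regions matching the Streptococcus pyogenes tracrRNA, which most likely correspond to the scaffold portions of single guide RNAs. A third such scaffold lies after a J23119-type constitutive promoter fragment. Another J23119-derived promoter fragment precedes a T7 gene 10 ribosome binding site and a superfolder GFP coding sequence. A short fragment annotated as marA directly follows it, possibly a C-terminal tag, though the record does not state its role. rrnB T1 and T2 terminators close the circuit region.

Together these parts suggest a network in which arabinose-induced and constitutively expressed guide RNAs repress one another's promoters and the GFP reporter, so that green fluorescence would appear as a single-colour stripe, presumably a band at intermediate inducer levels. The guide targets and exact wiring are not given in the record. No dCas9 gene is annotated here, and the depositor notes that a companion plasmid, pJ1996_v2, is required for the circuit to operate as designed. The auto-generated annotation may miss circuit-specific elements that are present in the depositor's original GenBank file.
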