Addgene plasmid #140686: pJ2042.2_GFPonly
Purpose: 1-color stripe
Depositing lab: Yolanda Schaerli. Depositing organization: Universite de Lausanne (UNIL). Publication: Multistable and dynamic CRISPRi-based synthetic circuits. Santos-Moreno J, Tasiudi E, Stelling J, Schaerli Y. Nat Commun. 2020 Jun 2;11(1):2746. doi: 10.1038/s41467-020-16574-1. PubMed 32488086.
Backbone
  Vector backbone: pCOLA
  Vector type: Bacterial Expression, Synthetic Biology
Growth in bacteria
  Bacterial resistance: Kanamycin, 50 μg/mL
  Growth temperature: 37°C
  Growth strain: DH5alpha
  Copy number: High Copy
Gene/Insert
  Gene/Insert name: 1-color stripe
Terms and licenses: Academic/Nonprofit Terms; Industry Terms: Not Available to Industry
Depositor comments: GenBank file with original annotations can be downloaded from the "Resource Information" section. Please note that, in addition, plasmid pJ1996_v2 is needed for the circuit encoded on this plasmid to operate as designed.
How to cite: pJ2042.2_GFPonly was a gift from Yolanda Schaerli (Addgene plasmid # 140686 ; http://n2t.net/addgene:140686 ; RRID:Addgene_140686)
